>Addgene plasmid #92141 | pEN395 - pCAGGS-Tir1-V5-BpA-Frt-PGK-EM7-PuroR-bpA-Frt TIGRE targeting | depositor full sequence | sequence record 177217 | pEN395 - pCAGGS-Tir1-V5-BpA-Frt-PGK-EM7-PuroR-bpA-Frt TIGRE targeting sequence 10643 bps
TCGCGCGTTTCGGTGATGACGGTGAAAACCTCTGACACATGCAGCTCCCGGAGACGGTCACAGCTTGTCT
GTAAGCGGATGCCGGGAGCAGACAAGCCCGTCAGGGCGCGTCAGCGGGTGTTGGCGGGTGTCGGGGCTGG
CTTAACTATGCGGCATCAGAGCAGATTGTACTGAGAGTGCACCATATGCGGTGTGAAATACCGCACAGAT
GCGTAAGGAGAAAATACCGCATCAGGCGCCATTCGCCATTCAGGCTGCGCAACTGTTGGGAAGGGCGATC
GGTGCGGGCCTCTTCGCTATTACGCCAGCTGGCGAAAGGGGGATGTGCTGCAAGGCGATTAAGTTGGGTA
ACGCCAGGGTTTTCCCAGTCACGACGTTGTAAAACGACGGCCAGTATTTAAATACTGCCCCTAGGAGATG
GATACTAGCATTTGAAACTGAGGCTCATATGTGTTATCACTCAAAGTGAGGTCAGACTGCTAGGAAGTTA
GGGAAGTGGGATTTGAGCCACTGAAGGTCGGAATCTGAAATCTGGCGAGGTGGTAGGAAGAGGTAGGAAG
GTACCCAACAGCTTCGAACAGGAGGAACTCCCAGATCCTTACACCAAAAACCACTTAGGGTTTTTTGTTT
TGTTTTTGTTTTTTAAATTTCTTTTCTTTTCTTCCATGGGCAAAGAAAATGACTCAGGAAGACTCAGTGG
CAACCCTAGACTCAGGGCCTCGGAAGAGGCCCACCTCTGCATCATCCTCTCCGGAGCCCCCTGAGTTCAG
CACTTTCCGGGCCTGCCAGTGAGGCTGACGAATGAGGACCACTTTATCCAGTTCCTTCCCTCCCACTGCC
AGAGGCTGCACATCTGTCCAGAGACTTGGCAGTGGAGGTAGGGTGGGGGTGGGAATCAAGCCATAGCTTT
CTTAGGGAAGCACTGGCCAAAGGAAGGGGACTCCTAGAGTTGTAACCTTCCTCACAGAAGACAAGAAAAT
GAGTTGGGGTATCAGCCTCAGGCTAGACAGAGAGCCAGAACCTCTTCACAGATTCCCAGATCACCGGAGA
AGTCACTATTGAATCCGGACACCCAGTCAGGCACAAGAGGTCTACATTCTCTAACTCCTTTCCAGTGCTT
CCCCAACGGTCACTTACTTCCAGACTGCGTGTTTTATTTTTAGGAGAGATGTGTATATTTTTTGTTGCTG
TTGTTGTTTCTAGATAGGGTCTCACTGTGTAGCCCTGGCTTTTCTGGAACTCACTGTGTAGAGCAAGCCA
GCCTCAAACTCATAGATCCACCTGCCTCTGCCTCCAGATCGCTAGAATTAAAGTTACTGCCATAACACCT
AACATTTAAATCCTAACCTAGGCCTCCAAAAAAGCCTCCTCACTACTTCTGGAATAGCTCAGAGGCCGAG
GCGGCCTCGGCCTCTGCATAAATAAAAAAAATTAGTCAGCCATGGGGCGGAGAATGGGCGGAACTGGGCG
GAGTTAGGGGCGGGATGGGCGGAGTTAGGGGCGGGACTATGGTTGCTGACTAATTGAGATGCGGATCCGC
TGGCACGACAGGTTTCCCGACTGGAAAGCGGGCAGTGAGCGCAACGCAATTAATGTGAGTTAGCTCACTC
ATTAGGCACCCCAGGCTTTACACTTTATGCTTCCGGCTCGTATGTTGTGTGGAATTGTGAGCGGATAACA
ATTTCACACAGGAAACAGCTATGACCATGATTACGCCAAGCTTGGGCTGCAGGTCGAGGGATCTTCATAA
GAGAAGAGGGACAGCTATGACTGGGAGTAGTCAGGAGAGGAGGAAAAATCTGGCTAGTAAAACATGTAAG
GAAAATTTTAGGGATGTTAAAGAAAAAAATAACACAAAACAAAATATAAAAAAAATCTAACCTCAAGTCA
AGGCTTTTCTATGGAATAAGGAATGGACAGCAGGGGGCTGTTTCATATACTGATGACCTCTTTATAGCCA
CCTTTGTTCATGGCAGCCAGCATATGGCATATGTTGCCAAACTCTAAACCAAATACTCATTCTGATGTTT
TAAATGATTTGCCCTCCCATATGTCCTTCCGAGTGAGAGACACAAAAAATTCCAACACACTATTGCAATG
AAAATAAATTTCCTTTATTAGCCAGAAGTCAGATGCTCAAGGGGCTTCATGATGTCCCCATAATTTTTGG
CAGAGGGAAAAAGATCTCAGTGGTATTTGTGAGCCAGGGCATTGGCCACACCAGCCACCACCTTCTGATA
GGCAGCCTGCACCTGAGGCCGCTTACCCGGGTCAGGTGCTGTCCAGGCCCAGCAGGGGGTTGGGGATGGG
CTTGCCCAGAATTTTCACGAAATTGGGAGCGTCATCTCGTGCGCCAGCTGTGGTCCGATAGACGTACAGT
TTCTCCACTTTGGGCAGATCGCCGTGGTTTTCCTCCATTTCATTACTACCGTCGCGTTCGTTGATGACCT
CAACATTCAGCATTGGCATTTTACTAGCCAGGACTTGGCATCCCTTGAGGGTCACGTTGCAGCTTGACAT
CCAAAGTGACCTCATCGTCTCGTACCGGGCGAAATTGCCCAGCAGTGCGGCGTCCCCAAAAGGGGAATCG
CGAATTTCGAGTTTTCTCAGGTTCTTGCACCCGTTCATCACGTGCATCATCCCTTTATCTGAATCTCCGG
CGAATGCGATTGACAGCATTTCCAGCTGCTTGGCGTACTTCCCAATATACATGAACACTTTGTCAGTCAG
CAGGCCGGATATGCTCAGCCGCTGGAGACCCTTACATTCGCGTACTATGGCACCGAACCCTTCGTCCAGT
GGCTGTGACGTTACGACGTCGGGCTTACCGGGCTCCAAGATGCACAGTCTAAACCTTGTGAAGTTTGGAC
AGTTTTTGGCAACGGTAACAAGGGCAGCATTGGTCATCTGATGACAGAAGTACAGCAAACTATTGAGTTT
GGGGCACCCCAGGGACACTGCTACCAATCCCTCCTCGGTGACTGCGCTGTATCCGGCCACATAGAAATCT
GAAGGGAACACCCTCAGCTCCTGCAGATCTTTGCAGGAGGAGGCCACAACTTGCAGTCCCTTGTCTGAAA
TACAATCCAGTACCCAGAGCCTTTGGAGCTTCACGCAGCGGCTGATCATCTTAGTAAGGTCACTAGCGTC
GAGGGTTGGAGCGTAACTCAGATTAAGTCCGGTCAACTGTGCACACAGGGGATATATAAAAGACAGGCAG
ACAGGGCTAGCGTCCCAAAACCCGCTCAGTGACCTAAGCATTTTGCATTTTTCCAGAGCACTAGTGAGCT
TAAAGTAGCTCTCTGTCTGGAAATCATCGGTCAGATTTCCGGTCCCCAGATCCTCCAGGTTGGGAGTCCG
GAGCAAAATCTTGGCGAGCGTGTCCACAGAAACGGATCTGTTCAGCCGCAGAGATCTCAGGTTGGGGGAT
CGGGAAACGAGTCTCTCCAAACTCCCGGCATTCACTTCGCCCTTGATACAAGCGAAATTCAAGCTCACCA
GGCTAGTGCAGCTATCCGGGAAACAGCTCAGCCACCGAGGTCCCCTATCCTCTACCTCATTTTCCTGCAG
GTCCAGTTCTCGCAGCAGTTTACAATGGCTAGCTACAGCAGCCAGACCGTCGGTGCTAAATCCTTCACAG
CTGATCAGCACCAGGGCGCGGAATCGGGGGAAGCTGCGGGCAAGCAGTTCCAGTGACTCGTCTGACACCA
CCATCCTTTTCATCCTGAGTTCTTCCAGACCATGACACCCGCGCGCAGCGGCCTCGATCCAGGGCCCGGC
GTAGCCGCCCCAGTCCGGAGGCACCAAATTGAAGTCGGCAAAGTGAGGCTTGCCCTTCACTGTAAGGGCC
CTGACGTTCGGGAACCGGGCGGCCACTCGCCCGGCTCGTACGGCATAACAATTACCCACAAAAACACCTC
TGCGGCTCAAGCGTTCGATCTCATACCAGACCTTGCACACCAGGGACACGGTATTCCTATCTCGTTGGGC
GGGAAGGAATGAGAAAATATGTTCGACCACCTCCTCAGGGAAGTATGTCATGATATCCTGCAGACGCGTG
AGAATTCTCGAGGAATTCTTTGCCAAAATGATGAGACAGCACAATAACCAGCACGTTGCCCAGGAGCTGT
AGGAAAAAGAAGAAGGCATGAACATGGTTAGCAGAGGCTCTAGAGCCGCCGGTCACACGCCAGAAGCCGA
ACCCCGCCCTGCCCCGTCCCCCCCGAAGGCAGCCGTCCCCCTGCGGCAGCCCCGAGGCTGGAGATGGAGA
AGGGGACGGCGGCGCGGCGACGCACGAAGGCCCTCCCCGCCCATTTCCTTCCTGCCGGCGCCGCACCGCT
TCGCCCGCGCCCGCTAGAGGGGGTGCGGCGGCGCCTCCCAGATTTCGGCTCCGCCAGATTTGGGACAAAG
GAAGTCCCTGCGCCCTCTCGCACGATTACCATAAAAGGCAATGGCTGCGGCTCGCCGCGCCTCGACAGCC
GCCGGCGCTCCGGGGCCGCCGCGCCCCTCCCCCGAGCCCTCCCCGGCCCGAGGCGGCCCCGCCCCGCCCG
GCACCCCCACCTGCCGCCACCCCCCGCCCGGCACGGCGAGCCCCGCGCCACGCCCCGCACGGAGCCCCGC
ACCCGAAGCCGGGCCGTGCTCAGCAACTCGGGGAGGGGGGTGCAGGGGGGGGTTACAGCCCGACCGCCGC
GCCCACACCCCCTGCTCACCCCCCCACGCACACACCCCGCACGCAGCCTTTGTTCCCCTCGCAGCCCCCC
CGCACCGCGGGGCACCGCCCCCGGCCGCGCTCCCCTCGCGCACACGCGGAGCGCACAAAGCCCCGCGCCG
CGCCCGCAGCGCTCACAGCCGCCGGGCAGCGCGGGCCGCACGCGGCGCTCCCCACGCACACACACACGCA
CGCACCCCCCGAGCCGCTCCCCCCCGCACAAAGGGCCCTCCCGGAGCCCTTTAAGGCTTTCACGCAGCCA
CAGAAAAGAAACGAGCCGTCATTAAACCAAGCGCTAATTACAGCCCGGAGGAGAAGGGCCGTCCCGCCCG
CTCACCTGTGGGAGTAACGCGGTCAGTCAGAGCCGGGGCGGGCGGCGCGAGGCGGCGCGGAGCGGGGCAC
GGGGCGAAGGCAACGCAGCGACTCCCGCCCGCCGCGCGCTTCGCTTTTTATAGGGCCGCCGCCGCCGCCG
CCTCGCCATAAAAGGAAACTTTCGGAGCGCGCCGCTCTGATTGGCTGCCGCCGCACCTCTCCGCCTCGCC
CCGCCCCGCCCCTCGCCCCGCCCCGCCCCGCCTGGCGCGCGCCCCCCCCCCCCCCGCCCCCATCGCTGCA
CAAAATAATTAAAAAATAAATAAATACAAAATTGGGGGTGGGGAGGGGGGGGAGATGGGGAGAGTGAAGC
AGAACGTGGGGCTCACCTCGACCCATGGTAATAGCGATGACTAATACGTAGATGTACTGCCAAGTAGGAA
AGTCCCATAAGGTCATGTACTGGGCATAATGCCAGGCGGGCCATTTACCGTCATTGACGTCAATAGGGGG
CGTACTTGGCATATGATACACTTGATGTACTGCCAAGTGGGCAGTTTACCGTAAATAGTCCACCCATTGA
CGTCAATGGAAAGTCCCTATTGGCGTTACTATGGGAACATACGTCATTATTGACGTCAATGGGCGGGGGT
CGTTGGGCGGTCAGCCAGGCGGGCCATTTACCGTAAGTTATGTAACGCGGAACTCCATATATGGGCTATG
AACTAATGACCCCGTAATTGATTACTATTAATAACTAGTCGAAGTTCCTATTCTCTAGAAAGTATAGGAA
CTTCAGGTCTGAAGAGGAGTTTACGTCCAGCCAAGCTAGCTTGGCTGCAGGTCGTCGAAATTCTACCGGG
TAGGGGAGGCGCTTTTCCCAAGGCAGTCTGGAGCATGCGCTTTAGCAGCCCCGCTGGGCACTTGGCGCTA
CACAAGTGGCCTCTGGCCTCGCACACATTCCACATCCACCGGTAGGCGCCAACCGGCTCCGTTCTTTGGT
GGCCCCTTCGCGCCACCTTCTACTCCTCCCCTAGTCAGGAAGTTCCCCCCCGCCCCGCAGCTCGCGTCGT
GCAGGACGTGACAAATGGAAGTAGCACGTCTCACTAGTCTCGTGCAGATGGACAGCACCGCTGAGCAATG
GAAGCGGGTAGGCCTTTGGGGCAGCGGCCAATAGCAGCTTTGCTCCTTCGCTTTCTGGGCTCAGAGGCTG
GGAAGGGGTGGGTCCGGGGGCGGGCTCAGGGGCGGGCTCAGGGGCGGGGCGGGCGCCCGAAGGTCCTCCG
GAGGCCCGGCATTCTGCACGCTTCAAAAGCGCACGTCTGCCGCGCTGTTCTCCTCTTCCTCATCTCCGGG
CCTTTCGACCTGCAGCCTGTTGACAATTAATCATCGGCATAGTATATCGGCATAGTATAATACGACAAGG
TGAGGAACTAAACCATGACCGAGTACAAGCCCACGGTGCGCCTCGCCACCCGCGACGACGTCCCCAGGGC
CGTACGCACCCTCGCCGCCGCGTTCGCCGACTACCCCGCCACGCGCCACACCGTCGATCCGGACCGCCAC
ATCGAGCGGGTCACCGAGCTGCAAGAACTCTTCCTCACGCGCGTCGGGCTCGACATCGGCAAGGTGTGGG
TCGCGGACGACGGCGCCGCGGTGGCGGTCTGGACCACGCCGGAGAGCGTCGAAGCGGGGGCGGTGTTCGC
CGAGATCGGCCCGCGCATGGCCGAGTTGAGCGGTTCCCGGCTGGCCGCGCAGCAACAGATGGAAGGCCTC
CTGGCGCCGCACCGGCCCAAGGAGCCCGCGTGGTTCCTGGCCACCGTCGGCGTCTCGCCCGACCACCAGG
GCAAGGGTCTGGGCAGCGCCGTCGTGCTCCCCGGAGTGGAGGCGGCCGAGCGCGCCGGGGTGCCCGCCTT
CCTGGAGACCTCCGCGCCCCGCAACCTCCCCTTCTACGAGCGGCTCGGCTTCACCGTCACCGCCGACGTC
GAGGTGCCCGAAGGACCGCGCACCTGGTGCATGACCCGCAAGCCCGGTGCCTGAGGGGATCAATTCTCTA
GAGCTCGCTGATCAGCCTCGACTGTGCCTTCTAGTTGCCAGCCATCTGTTGTTTGCCCCTCCCCCGTGCC
TTCCTTGACCCTGGAAGGTGCCACTCCCACTGTCCTTTCCTAATAAAATGAGGAAATTGCATCGCATTGT
CTGAGTAGGTGTCATTCTATTCTGGGGGGTGGGGTGGGGCAGGACAGCAAGGGGGAGGATTGGGAAGACA
ATAGCAGGCATGCTGGGGATGCGGTGGGCTCTATGGCTTCTGAGGCGGAAAGAACCAGCTGGGGCTCGAC
TAGAGCTTGCGGAACCCTTCGAAGTTCCTATTCTCTAGAAAGTATAGGAACTTCGGCGCGCCATTTAAAT
TTTGGGATGTTTTCTGTTTGTTTTGAGATAGGGTTTTTCAGTGTAGTCCTGGCTGTCCTAGAACTCACTC
TGTAGACCAGGCTGGCCTGGAACTCAAGGACTGCCAGCCTCTGCCTCCTGAGCATCGGGATTAAAGGTGT
GTGCCACCACTGCCCAGCAGAGTGCGTTTTTACTCTTCACTTTGTGGGTCCTGGCTGCCTGAGATTGTGT
GCTTGCACCATTAGATGGGAGGGATGACTTGGGAAAGGGTTGAGTCTTTTGTGAGTCTTGCGGAGGCCCA
GGAGGGGGTACGTAAATTAGAGTTCTAAGAGGCCCAGCAAAAGTGAACAAGTGACTGGCCACTGTGAGTT
CACTGGGGGACCTGAGAGTTAACTAGTGAAAAGGAGAGGTCCTAGTGGAGAAGCTAAAGAATTAAAGTTA
CTGCCTTGAAGTTCTTTGTGAAGGCCAAGCTCTGGAGCGCGGCTTGAAAAGCCTTTATCCCAGAGCAGCA
TGGGAAGGGGCCCCAGCTGGGTGCGAGCCTGCAAACCAGAGCACACCTATCACAGGGCCTTTTCTTACCA
GTGGGACGGGATCAAGGCGGAGCTTACCTGGGAACGTACAGGGCGGAACCTTAACTTGGGGGCGTGGCCG
AATCACCTGGGTTTGGAAACGGTTCTTGTCTTTCCTCAAGCTCAGGAGAGGTTGTTTGCAGGACACTGGC
CCGGAGGGGCCCGAACTCTCCGAGGGAGGGTTTCGTGGATCAGAACACCGTCCCTTGACAAAAAGATGCA
GAGCACCGTCTGCATTCTGCTAGTAACCGTCCCTCCTGGGGGCGGAGCCAGCCCTCCTCCGGGTGTATAA
AGTAGCTGAGCGCCTCCTTCTGACAAACGCCTCACCCCCAAGAGTACTGGGGGAGTACGCAGCACGCCAG
CCTAGGGGCGGAGCTCAGCCCTGGAGGAGGCGTTTCTTCTTAGTTCTCCGACTCACGCCTCTCCACTTTT
CATTTAAATGGCGTAATCATGGTCATAGCTGTTTCCTGTGTGAAATTGTTATCCGCTCACAATTCCACAC
AACATACGAGCCGGAAGCATAAAGTGTAAAGCCTGGGGTGCCTAATGAGTGAGCTAACTCACATTAATTG
CGTTGCGCTCACTGCCCGCTTTCCAGTCGGGAAACCTGTCGTGCCAGCTGCATTAATGAATCGGCCAACG
CGCGGGGAGAGGCGGTTTGCGTATTGGGCGCTCTTCCGCTTCCTCGCTCACTGACTCGCTGCGCTCGGTC
GTTCGGCTGCGGCGAGCGGTATCAGCTCACTCAAAGGCGGTAATACGGTTATCCACAGAATCAGGGGATA
ACGCAGGAAAGAACATGTGAGCAAAAGGCCAGCAAAAGGCCAGGAACCGTAAAAAGGCCGCGTTGCTGGC
GTTTTTCCATAGGCTCCGCCCCCCTGACGAGCATCACAAAAATCGACGCTCAAGTCAGAGGTGGCGAAAC
CCGACAGGACTATAAAGATACCAGGCGTTTCCCCCTGGAAGCTCCCTCGTGCGCTCTCCTGTTCCGACCC
TGCCGCTTACCGGATACCTGTCCGCCTTTCTCCCTTCGGGAAGCGTGGCGCTTTCTCATAGCTCACGCTG
TAGGTATCTCAGTTCGGTGTAGGTCGTTCGCTCCAAGCTGGGCTGTGTGCACGAACCCCCCGTTCAGCCC
GACCGCTGCGCCTTATCCGGTAACTATCGTCTTGAGTCCAACCCGGTAAGACACGACTTATCGCCACTGG
CAGCAGCCACTGGTAACAGGATTAGCAGAGCGAGGTATGTAGGCGGTGCTACAGAGTTCTTGAAGTGGTG
GCCTAACTACGGCTACACTAGAAGAACAGTATTTGGTATCTGCGCTCTGCTGAAGCCAGTTACCTTCGGA
AAAAGAGTTGGTAGCTCTTGATCCGGCAAACAAACCACCGCTGGTAGCGGTGGTTTTTTTGTTTGCAAGC
AGCAGATTACGCGCAGAAAAAAAGGATCTCAAGAAGATCCTTTGATCTTTTCTACGGGGTCTGACGCTCA
GTGGAACGAAAACTCACGTTAAGGGATTTTGGTCATGAGATTATCAAAAAGGATCTTCACCTAGATCCTT
TTAAATTAAAAATGAAGTTTTAAATCAATCTAAAGTATATATGAGTAAACTTGGTCTGACAGTTACCAAT
GCTTAATCAGTGAGGCACCTATCTCAGCGATCTGTCTATTTCGTTCATCCATAGTTGCCTGACTCCCCGT
CGTGTAGATAACTACGATACGGGAGGGCTTACCATCTGGCCCCAGTGCTGCAATGATACCGCGAGACCCA
CGCTCACCGGCTCCAGATTTATCAGCAATAAACCAGCCAGCCGGAAGGGCCGAGCGCAGAAGTGGTCCTG
CAACTTTATCCGCCTCCATCCAGTCTATTAATTGTTGCCGGGAAGCTAGAGTAAGTAGTTCGCCAGTTAA
TAGTTTGCGCAACGTTGTTGCCATTGCTACAGGCATCGTGGTGTCACGCTCGTCGTTTGGTATGGCTTCA
TTCAGCTCCGGTTCCCAACGATCAAGGCGAGTTACATGATCCCCCATGTTGTGCAAAAAAGCGGTTAGCT
CCTTCGGTCCTCCGATCGTTGTCAGAAGTAAGTTGGCCGCAGTGTTATCACTCATGGTTATGGCAGCACT
GCATAATTCTCTTACTGTCATGCCATCCGTAAGATGCTTTTCTGTGACTGGTGAGTACTCAACCAAGTCA
TTCTGAGAATAGTGTATGCGGCGACCGAGTTGCTCTTGCCCGGCGTCAATACGGGATAATACCGCGCCAC
ATAGCAGAACTTTAAAAGTGCTCATCATTGGAAAACGTTCTTCGGGGCGAAAACTCTCAAGGATCTTACC
GCTGTTGAGATCCAGTTCGATGTAACCCACTCGTGCACCCAACTGATCTTCAGCATCTTTTACTTTCACC
AGCGTTTCTGGGTGAGCAAAAACAGGAAGGCAAAATGCCGCAAAAAAGGGAATAAGGGCGACACGGAAAT
GTTGAATACTCATACTCTTCCTTTTTCAATATTATTGAAGCATTTATCAGGGTTATTGTCTCATGAGCGG
ATACATATTTGAATGTATTTAGAAAAATAAACAAATAGGGGTTCCGCGCACATTTCCCCGAAAAGTGCCA
CCTGACGTCTAAGAAACCATTATTATCATGACATTAACCTATAAAAATAGGCGTATCACGAGGCCCTTTC
GTC
Features (pLannotate 1.2.2; 31 found; start..end, strand, type, name):
    137..236     +  misc_feature   bom (fragment): basis of mobility region from pBR322
    242..395     -  CDS            lacZα (fragment): LacZα fragment of β-galactosidase; lacZ fragment
    676..789     +  CDS            Hide1 (fragment): HIDE1_MOUSE - Experimental evidence at protein level: Swiss-Prot protein existence level 1. From Mus musculus (Mouse).
   1351..1486    -  rep_origin     SV40 ori: SV40 origin of replication
   1510..1532    -  promoter       SV40 promoter (fragment): SV40 enhancer and early promoter
   1539..1578    +  CDS            lacI (fragment): lac repressor; lacI; The lac repressor binds to the lac operator to inhibit transcription in E. coli. This inhibition can be relieved by adding lactose or isopropyl-β-D-thiogalactopyranoside (IPTG).
   1591..1612    +  protein_bind   CAP binding site: CAP binding activates transcription in the presence of cAMP. E. coli catabolite activator protein
   1627..1657    +  promoter       lac promoter: promoter for the E. coli lac operon
   1665..1681    +  protein_bind   lac operator: The lac repressor binds to the lac operator to inhibit transcription in E. coli. This inhibition can be relieved by adding lactose or isopropyl-β-D-thiogalactopyranoside (IPTG). lac repressor encoded by lacI
   2064..2119    -  polyA_signal   β-globin poly(A) signal: rabbit β-globin polyadenylation signal (Gil and Proudfoot, 1987)
   2190..2258    -  CDS            HBB (fragment): HBB_PONPY - Experimental evidence at transcript level: Swiss-Prot protein existence level 2. Involved in oxygen transport from the lung to the various peripheral tissues. From Pongo pygmaeus (Bornean orangutan).
   2317..4041    -  CDS            TIR1B_ORYSJ: Experimental evidence at transcript level: Swiss-Prot protein existence level 2. From Oryza sativa subsp. japonica (Rice).
   4052..4129    -  CDS            HBB (fragment): HBB_LEPEU - Experimental evidence at protein level: Swiss-Prot protein existence level 1. Involved in oxygen transport from the lung to the various peripheral tissues. From Lepus europaeus (European hare).
   4127..5135    -  intron         chimeric intron: chimera between introns from chicken β-actin and rabbit β-globin
   5136..5411    -  promoter       chicken β-actin promoter: No description available
   5414..5780    -  enhancer       CMV enhancer: human cytomegalovirus immediate early enhancer
   5781..5814    +  protein_bind   FRT (minimal): supports FLP-mediated excision but not integration (Turan and Bode, 2011) FLP recombinase from the Saccharomyces cerevisiae 2μ plasmid
   5878..6377    +  promoter       PGK promoter: mouse phosphoglycerate kinase 1 promoter
   6389..6436    +  promoter       EM7 promoter: synthetic bacterial promoter&nbsp
   6455..7054    +  CDS            PuroR: puromycin N-acetyltransferase; pac from Streptomyces alboniger; confers resistance to puromycin
   7092..7316    +  polyA_signal   bGH poly(A) signal: bovine growth hormone polyadenylation signal
   7320..7341    +  promoter       SV40 promoter (fragment): SV40 enhancer and early promoter
   7371..7404    +  protein_bind   FRT (minimal): supports FLP-mediated excision but not integration (Turan and Bode, 2011) FLP recombinase from the Saccharomyces cerevisiae 2μ plasmid
   8446..8462    -  protein_bind   lac operator: The lac repressor binds to the lac operator to inhibit transcription in E. coli. This inhibition can be relieved by adding lactose or isopropyl-β-D-thiogalactopyranoside (IPTG). lac repressor encoded by lacI
   8470..8500    -  promoter       lac promoter: promoter for the E. coli lac operon
   8515..8536    -  protein_bind   CAP binding site: CAP binding activates transcription in the presence of cAMP. E. coli catabolite activator protein
   8549..8641    -  CDS            lacI (fragment): lac repressor; lacI; The lac repressor binds to the lac operator to inhibit transcription in E. coli. This inhibition can be relieved by adding lactose or isopropyl-β-D-thiogalactopyranoside (IPTG).
   8824..9412    -  rep_origin     ori: high-copy-number ColE1/pMB1/pBR322/pUC origin of replication
   9583..10443   -  CDS            AmpR: β-lactamase; bla; confers resistance to ampicillin, carbenicillin, and related antibiotics
  10444..10548   -  promoter       AmpR promoter: bla
  10643..35      +  CDS            rop (fragment) (across the origin): Rop protein, which maintains plasmids at low copy number; rop
