[The description below was written by a language model from this plasmid's Addgene catalogue record and pLannotate feature annotations shown in this document.]
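Description:
pEN395 is a 10.6 kb mouse gene-targeting and mammalian expression plasmid, built on the pEN113 backbone. It is designed to insert a constitutive osTir1 expression cassette into the mouse TIGRE acceptor locus. In E. coli it is propagated as a high-copy plasmid through a ColE1/pUC-type origin and selected with ampicillin (AmpR, β-lactamase under its own promoter). Remnants of lac regulatory sequence, lacZα, bom and rop are backbone leftovers with no stated function.

The payload is a mammalian codon-optimized Oryza sativa TIR1 coding sequence carrying a C-terminal V5 epitope tag. It is driven by the CAGGS promoter (CMV enhancer, chicken β-actin promoter and chimeric β-actin/β-globin intron) and terminated by a rabbit β-globin poly(A) signal. Immediately next to it, in the opposite orientation, lies a selection cassette. In this cassette the mouse PGK promoter and the bacterial EM7 promoter sit in tandem upstream of PuroR, followed by a bGH poly(A) signal. Two minimal FRT sites flank the cassette, so FLP recombinase can excise the puromycin marker after targeted clones have been isolated, leaving the Tir1 cassette in place. The homology arms are not annotated as such. The unannotated regions flanking the two cassettes, one of which contains a mouse Hide1 fragment, presumably supply the TIGRE homology.

The depositor notes that the vector is meant to be used together with a Cas9/sgRNA plasmid that cuts the TIGRE locus and so stimulates homology-directed integration. Stable osTir1 expression provides the F-box component of the auxin-inducible degron system, which allows rapid auxin-triggered degradation of degron-tagged proteins in mouse cells.
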