Addgene plasmid #92141: pEN395 - pCAGGS-Tir1-V5-BpA-Frt-PGK-EM7-PuroR-bpA-Frt TIGRE targeting
Purpose: Targeting vector to introduce an osTir1 expressing cassette at the mouse TIGRE acceptor locus using Puromycin selection. Auxin-inducible degron system.
Depositing lab: Benoit Bruneau. Depositing organization: J. David Gladstone Institutes. Publication: Targeted Degradation of CTCF Decouples Local Insulation of Chromosome Domains from Genomic Compartmentalization. Nora EP, Goloborodko A, Valton AL, Gibcus JH, Uebersohn A, Abdennur N, Dekker J, Mirny LA, Bruneau BG. Cell. 2017 May 18;169(5):930-944.e22. doi: 10.1016/j.cell.2017.05.004. PubMed 28525758.
Backbone
  Vector backbone: pEN113 (Addgene #86233)
  Vector type: Mammalian Expression, Mouse Targeting
  Selectable markers: Puromycin
Growth in bacteria
  Bacterial resistance: Ampicillin, 100 μg/mL
  Growth temperature: 37°C
  Growth strain: DH5alpha
  Copy number: High Copy
Gene/Insert
  Gene/Insert name: osTir1 (alt name: Transport inhibitor response 1 protein from Oryza sativa, mammalian codon optimized)
  Species: H. sapiens (human), M. musculus (mouse); Oryza sativa
  Tag / fusion protein: V5 tag (C terminal on insert)
Terms and licenses: Academic/Nonprofit Terms; Industry Terms: Not Available to Industry
Depositor comments: use with pX330-EN1201 (Cas9 + sgRNA against mouse TIGRE acceptor locus)
How to cite: pEN395 - pCAGGS-Tir1-V5-BpA-Frt-PGK-EM7-PuroR-bpA-Frt TIGRE targeting was a gift from Benoit Bruneau (Addgene plasmid # 92141 ; http://n2t.net/addgene:92141 ; RRID:Addgene_92141)
