>Addgene plasmid #92141 | pEN395 - pCAGGS-Tir1-V5-BpA-Frt-PGK-EM7-PuroR-bpA-Frt TIGRE targeting | addgene partial sequence | sequence record 403204 | Addgene Partial NGS Result
TCGCGCGTTTCGGTGATGACGGTGAAAACCTCTGACACATGCAGCTCCCGGAGACGGTCACAGCTTGTCT
GTAAGCGGATGCCGGGAGCAGACAAGCCCGTCAGGGCGCGTCAGCGGGTGTTGGCGGGTGTCGGGGCTGG
CTTAACTATGCGGCATCAGAGCAGATTGTACTGAGAGTGCACCATATGCGGTGTGAAATACCGCACAGAT
GCGTAAGGAGAAAATACCGCATCAGGCGCCATTCGCCATTCAGGCTGCGCAACTGTTGGGAAGGGCGATC
GGTGCGGGCCTCTTCGCTATTACGCCAGCTGGCGAAAGGGGGATGTGCTGCAAGGCGATTAAGTTGGGTA
ACGCCAGGGTTTTCCCAGTCACGACGTTGTAAAACGACGGCCAGTATTTAAATACTGCCCCTAGGAGATG
GATACTAGCATTTGAAACTGAGGCTCATATGTGTTATCACTCAAAGTGAGGTCAGACTGCTAGGAAGTTA
GGGAAGTGGGATTTGAGCCACTGAAGGTCGGAATCTGAAATCTGGCGAGGTGGTAGGAAGAGGTAGGAAG
GTACCCAACAGCTTCGAACAGGAGGAACTCCCAGATCCTTACACCAAAAACCACTTAGGGTTTTTTGTTT
TGTTTTTGTTTTTTAAATTTCTTTTCTTTTCTTCCATGGGCAAAGAAAATGACTCAGGAAGACTCAGTGG
CAACCCTAGACTCAGGGCCTCGGAAGAGGCCCACCTCTGCATCATCCTCTCCGGAGCCCCCTGAGTTCAG
CACTTTCCGGGCCTGCCAGTGAGGCTGACGAATGAGGACCACTTTATCCAGTTCCTTCCCTCCCACTGCC
AGAGGCTGCACATCTGTCCAGAGACTTGGCAGTGGAGGTAGGGTGGGGGTGGGAATCAAGCCATAGCTTT
CTTAGGGAAGCACTGGCCAAAGGAAGGGGACTCCTAGAGTTGTAACCTTCCTCACAGAAGACAAGAAAAT
GAGTTGGGGTATCAGCCTCAGGCTAGACAGAGAGCCAGAACCTCTTCACAGATTCCCAGATCACCGGAGA
AGTCACTATTGAATCCGGACACCCAGTCAGGCACAAGAGGTCTACATTCTCTAACTCCTTTCCAGTGCTT
CCCCAACGGTCACTTACTTCCAGACTGCGTGTTTTATTTTTAGGAGAGATGTGTATATTTTTTGTTGCTG
TTGTTGTTTCTAGATAGGGTCTCACTGTGTAGCCCTGGCTTTTCTGGAACTCACTGTGTAGAGCAAGCCA
GCCTCAAACTCATAGATCCACCTGCCTCTGCCTCCAGATCGCTAGAATTAAAGTTACTGCCATAACACCT
AACATTTAAATCCTAACCTAGGCCTCCAAAAAAGCCTCCTCACTACTTCTGGAATAGCTCAGAGGCCGAG
GCGGCCTCGGCCTCTGCATAAATAAAAAAAATTAGTCAGCCATGGGGCGGAGAATGGGCGGAACTGGGCG
GAGTTAGGGGCGGGATGGGCGGAGTTAGGGGCGGGACTATGGTTGCTGACTAATTGAGATGCGGATCCGC
TGGCACGACAGGTTTCCCGACTGGAAAGCGGGCAGTGAGCGCAACGCAATTAATGTGAGTTAGCTCACTC
ATTAGGCACCCCAGGCTTTACACTTTATGCTTCCGGCTCGTATGTTGTGTGGAATTGTGAGCGGATAACA
ATTTCACACAGGAAACAGCTATGACCATGATTACGCCAAGCTTGGGCTGCAGGTCGAGGGATCTCCATAA
GAGAAGAGGGACAGCTATGACTGGGAGTAGTCAGGAGAGGAGGAAAAATCTGGCTAGTAAAACATGTAAG
GAAAATTTTAGGGATGTTAAAGAAAAAAATAACACAAAACAAAATATAAAAAAAATCTAACCTCAAGTCA
AGGCTTTTCTATGGAATAAGGAATGGACAGCAGGGGGCTGTTTCATATACTGATGACCTCTTTATAGCCA
ACCTTTGTTCATGGCAGCCAGCATATGGGCATATGTTGCCAAACTCTAAACCAAATACTCATTCTGATGT
TTTAAATGATTTGCCCTCCCATATGTCCTTCCGAGTGAGAGACACAAAAAATTCCAACACACTATTGCAA
TGAAAATAAATTTCCTTTATTAGCCAGAAGTCAGATGCTCAAGGGGCTTCATGATGTCCCCATAATTTTT
GGCAGAGGGAAAAAGATCTCAGTGGTATTTGTGAGCCAGGGCATTGGCCACACCAGCCACCACCTTCTGA
TAGGCAGCCTGCACCTGAGGCCGCTTACCCGGGTCAGGTGCTGTCCAGGCCCAGCAGGGGGTTGGGGATG
GGCTTGCCCAGAATTTTCACGAAATTGGGAGCGTCATCTCGTGCGCCAGCTGTGGTCCGATAGACGTACA
GTTTCTCCACTTTGGGCAGATCGCCGTGGTTTTCCTCCATTTCATTACTACCGTCGCGTTCGTTGATGAC
CTCAACATTCAGCATTGGCATTTTACTAGCCAGGACTTGGCATCCCTTGAGGGTCACGTTGCAGCTTGAC
ATCCAAAGTGACCTCATCGTCTCGTACCGGGCGAAATTGCCCAGCAGTGCGGCGTCCCCAAAAGGGGAAT
CGCGAATTTCGAGTTTTCTCAGGTTCTTGCACCCGTTCATCACGTGCATCATCCCTTTATCTGAATCTCC
GGCGAATGCGATTGACAGCATTTCCAGCTGCTTGGCGTACTTCCCAATATACATGAACACTTTGTCAGTC
AGCAGGCCGGATATGCTCAGCCGCTGGAGACCCTTACATTCGCGTACTATGGCACCGAACCCTTCGTCCA
GTGGCTGTGACGTTACGACGTCGGGCTTACCGGGCTCCAAGATGCACAGTCTAAACCTTGTGAAGTTTGG
ACAGTTTTTGGCAACGGTAACAAGGGCAGCATTGGTCATCTGATGACAGAAGTACAGCAAACTATTGAGT
TTGGGGCACCCCAGGGACACTGCTACCAATCCCTCCTCGGTGACTGCGCTGTATCCGGCCACATAGAAAT
CTGAAGGGAACACCCTCAGCTCCTGCAGATCTTTGCAGGAGGAGGCCACAACTTGCAGTCCCTTGTCTGA
AATACAATCCAGTACCCAGAGCCTTTGGAGCTTCACGCAGCGGCTGATCATCTTAGTAAGGTCACTAGCG
TCGAGGGTTGGAGCGTAACTCAGATTAAGTCCGGTCAACTGTGCACACAGGGGATATATAAAAGACAGGC
AGACAGGGCTAGCGTCCCAAAACCCGCTCAGTGACCTAAGCATTTTGCATTTTTCCAGAGCACTAGTGAG
CTTAAAGTAGCTCTCTGTCTGGAAATCATCGGTCAGATTTCCGGTCCCCAGATCCTCCAGGTTGGGAGTC
CGGAGCAAAATCTTGGCGAGCGTGTCCACAGAAACGGATCTGTTCAGCCGCAGAGATCTCAGGTTGGGGG
ATCGGGAAACGAGTCTCTCCAAACTCCCGGCATTCACTTCGCCCTTGATACAAGCGAAATTCAAGCTCAC
CAGGCTAGTGCAGCTATCCGGGAAACAGCTCAGCCACCGAGGTCCCCTATCCTCTACCTCATTTTCCTGC
AGGTCCAGTTCTCGCAGCAGTTTACAATGGCTAGCTACAGCAGCCAGACCGTCGGTGCTAAATCCTTCAC
AGCTGATCAGCACCAGGGCGCGGAATCGGGGGAAGCTGCGGGCAAGCAGTTCCAGTGACTCGTCTGACAC
CACCATCCTTTTCATCCTGAGTTCTTCCAGACCATGACACCCGCGCGCAGCGGCCTCGATCCAGGGCCCG
GCGTAGCCGCCCCAGTCCGGAGGCACCAAATTGAAGTCGGCAAAGTGAGGCTTGCCCTTCACTGTAAGGG
CCCTGACGTTCGGGAACCGGGCGGCCACTCGCCCGGCTCGTACGGCATAACAATTACCCACAAAAACACC
TCTGCGGCTCAAGCGTTCGATCTCATACCAGACCTTGCACACCAGGGACACGGTATTCCTATCTCGTTGG
GCGGGAAGGAATGAGAAAATATGTTCGACCACCTCCTCAGGGAAGTATGTCATGATATCCTGCAGACGCG
TGAGAATTCTCGAGGAATTCTTTGCCAAAATGATGAGACAGCACAATAACCAGCACGTTGCCCAGGAGCT
GTAGGAAAAAGAAGAAGGCATGAACATGGTTAGCAGAGGCTCTAGAGCCGCCGGTCACACGCCAGAAGCC
GAACCCCGCCCTGCCCCGTCCCCCCCGAAGGCAGCCGTCCCCCCGCGGACAGCCCCGAGGCTGGAGAGGG
AGAAGGGGACGGCGGCGCGGCGACGCACGAAGGCCCTCCCCGCCCATTTCCTTCCTGCCGGCGCCGCACC
GCTTCGCCCCGCGCCCGCTAGAGGGGGTGCGGCGGCGCCTCCCAGATTTCGGCTCCGCACAGATTTGGGA
CAAAGGAAGTCCCTGCGCCCTCTCGCACGATTACCATAAAAGGCAATGGCTGCGGCTCGCCGCGCCTCGA
CAGCCGCCGGCGCTCCGGGGGCCGCCGCGCCCCTCCCCCGAGCCCYCCCCGGCCCGAGGCGGCCCCGCCC
CGCCCGGCACCCCCACCTGCCGCCACCCCCCGCCCGGCACGGCGAGCCCCGCGCCACGCCCCGTACGGAG
CCCCGCACCCGAAGCCGGGCCGTGCTCAGCAACTCGGGGAGGGGGGTGCAGGGGGGGTTGCAGCCCGACC
GACGCGCCCACACCCCCTGCTCACCCCCCCACGCACACACCCCGCACGCAGCCTTTGTTCCCCTCGCAGC
CCCCCCCGCACCGCGGGGCACCGCCCCCGGCCGCGCTCCCCTCGCGCACACTGCGGAGCGCACAAAGCCC
CGCGCCGCGCCCGCAGCGCTCACAGCCGCCGGGCAGCGCGGAGCCGCACGCGGCGCTCCCCACGCACACA
CACACGCACGCACCCCCCGAGCCGCTCCCCCCGCACAAAGGGCCCTCCCGGAGCCCCTCAAGGCTTTCAC
GCAGCCACAGAAAAGAAACAAGCCGTCATTAAACCAAGCGCTAATTACAGCCCGGAGGAGAAGGGCCGTC
CCGCCCGCTCACCTGTGGGAGTAACGCGGTCAGTCAGAGCCGGGGCGGGCGGCGCGAGGCGGCGGCGGAG
CGGGGCACGGGGCGAAGGCAGCGCGCAGCGACTCCCGCCCGCCGCGCGCTTCGCTTTTTATAGGGCCGCC
GCCGCCGCCGCCTCGCCATAAAAGGAAACTTTCGGAGCGCGCCGCTCTGATTGGCTGCCGCCGCMCCTCY
CCSCCYCSCCCCCCCCCCCCCCCCCCCCCCCCCCCCCCCCCCCGGCGCGCCCCCCCCCCCCCCCCGCCCC
CATCGCTGCACAAAATAATTAAAAAATAAATAAATACAAAATTGGGGGTGGGGAGGGGGGGGAGATGGGG
AGAGTGAAGCAGAACGTGGGGCTCACCTCGACCATGGTAATAGCGATGACTAATACGTAGATGTACTGCC
AAGTAGGAAAGTCCCATAAGGTCATGTACTGGGCATAATGCCAGGCGGGCCATTTACCGTCATTGACGTC
AATAGGGGGCGTACTTGGCATATGATACACTTGATGTACTGCCAAGTGGGCAGTTTACCGTAAATACTCC
ACCCATTGACGTCAATGGAAAGTCCCTATTGGCGTTACTATGGGAACATACGTCATTATTGACGTCAATG
GGCGGGGGTCGTTGGGCGGTCAGCCAGGCGGGCCATTTACCGTAAGTTATGTAACGCGGAACTCCATATA
TGGGCTATGAACTAATGACCCCGTAATTGATTACTATTAATAACTAGTCGAAGTTCCTATTCTCTAGAAA
GTATAGGAACTTCAGGTCTGAAGAGGAGTTTACGTCCAGCCAAGCTAGCTTGGCTGCAGGTCGTCGAAAT
TCTACCGGGTAGGGGAGGCGCTTTTCCCAAGGCAGTCTGGAGCATGCGCTTTAGCAGCCCCGCTGGGCAC
TTGGCGCTACACAAGTGGCCTCTGGCCTCGCACACATTCCACATCCACCGGTAGGCGCCAACCGGCTCCG
TTCTTTGGTGGCCCCTTCGCGCCACCTTCTACTCCTCCCCTAGTCAGGAAGTTCCCCCCCGCCCCGCAGC
TCGCGTCGTGCAGGACGTGACAAATGGAAGTAGCACGTCTCACTAGTCTCGTGCAGATGGACAGCACCGC
TGAGCAATGGAAGCGGGTAGGCCTTTGGGGCAGCGGCCAATAGCAGCTTTGCTCCTTCGCTTTCTGGGCT
CAGAGGCTGGGAAGGGGTGGGTCCGGGGGCGGGGMRGGGGKNGGGTCCGGGGGCGGGGCGGGCGCCCGAA
GGTCCTCCGGAGGCCCGGCATTCTGCACGCTTCAAAAGCGCACGTCTGCCGCGCTGTTCTCCTCTTCCTC
ATCTCCGGGCCTTTCGACCTGCAGCCTGTTGACAATTAATCATCGGCATAGTATATCGGCATAGTATAAT
ACGACAAGGTGAGGAACTAAACCATGACCGAGTACAAGCCCACGGTGCGCCTCGCCACCCGCGACGACGT
CCCCAGGGCCGTACGCACCCTCGCCGCCGCGTTCGCCGACTACCCCGCCACGCGCCACACCGTCGATCCG
GACCGCCACATCGAGCGGGTCACCGAGCTGCAAGAACTCTTCCTCACGCGCGTCGGGCTCGACATCGGCA
AGGTGTGGGTCGCGGACGACGGCGCCGCGGTGGCGGTCTGGACCACGCCGGAGAGCGTCGAAGCGGGGGC
GGTGTTCGCCGAGATCGGCCCGCGCATGGCCGAGTTGAGCGGTTCCCGGCTGGCCGCGCAGCAACAGATG
GAAGGCCTCCTGGCGCCGCACCGGCCCAAGGAGCCCGCGTGGTTCCTGGCCACCGTCGGCGTCTCGCCCG
ACCACCAGGGCAAGGGTCTGGGCAGCGCCGTCGTGCTCCCCGGAGTGGAGGCGGCCGAGCGCGCCGGGGT
GCCCGCCTTCCTGGAGACCTCCGCGCCCCGCAACCTCCCCTTCTACGAGCGGCTCGGCTTCACCGTCACC
GCCGACGTCGAGGTGCCCGAAGGACCGCGCACCTGGTGCATGACCCGCAAGCCCGGTGCCTGAGGGGATC
AATTCTCTAGAGCTCGCTGATCAGCCTCGACTGTGCCTTCTAGTTGCCAGCCATCTGTTGTTTGCCCCTC
CCCCGTGCCTTCCTTGACCCTGGAAGGTGCCACTCCCACTGTCCTTTCCTAATAAAATGAGGAAATTGCA
TCGCATTGTCTGAGTAGGTGTCATTCTATTCTGGGGGGTGGGGTGGGGCAGGACAGCAAGGGGGAGGATT
GGGAAGACAATAGCAGGCATGCTGGGGATGCGGTGGGCTCTATGGCTTCTGAGGCGGAAAGAACCAGCTG
GGGCTCGACTAGAGCTTGCGGAACCCTTCGAAGTTCCTATTCTCTAGAAAGTATAGGAACTTCGGCGCGC
CATTTAAATTTTGGGATGTTTTCTGTTTGTTTTGAGATAGGGTTTTTCAGTGTAGTCCTGGCTGTCCTAG
AACTCACTCTGTAGACCAGGCTGGCCTGGAACTCAAGGACTGCCAGCCTCTGCCTCCTGAGCATCGGGAT
TAAAGGTGTGTGCCACCACTGCCCAGCAGAGTGCGTTTTTACTCTTCACTTTGTGGGTCCTGGCTGCCTG
AGATTGTGTGCTTGCACCATTAGATGGGAGGGATGACTTGGGAAAGGGTTGAGTCTTTTGTGAGTCTTGC
GGAGGCCCAGGAGGGGGTACGTAAATTAGAGTTCTAAGAGGCCCAGCAAAAGTGAACAAGTGACTGGCCA
CTGTGAGTTCACTGGGGGACCTGAGAGTTAACTAGTGAAAAGGAGAGGTCCTAGTGGAGAAGCTAAAGAA
TTAAAGTTACTGCCTTGAAGTTCTTTGTGAAGGCCAAGCTCTGGAGCGCGGCTTGAAAAGCCTTTATCCC
AGAGCAGCATGGGAAGGGGCCCCAGCTGGGTGCGAGCCTGCAAACCAGAGCACACCTATCACAGGGCCTT
TTCTTACCAGTGGGACGGGATCAAGGCGGAGCTTACCTGGGAACGTACAGGGCGGAACCTTAACTTGGGG
GCGTGGCCGAATCACCTGGGTTTGGAAACGGTTCTTGTCTTTCCTCAAGCTCAGGAGAGGTTGTTTGCAG
GACACTGGCCCGGAGGGGCCCGAACTCTCCGAGGGAGGGTTTCGTGGATCAGAACACCGTCCCTTGACAA
AAAGATGCAGAGCACCGTCTGCATTCTGCTAGTAACCGTCCCTCCTGGGGGCGGAGCCAGCCCTCCTCCG
GGTGTATAAAGTAGCTGAGCGCCTCCTTCTGACAAACGCCTCACCCCCAAGAGTACTGGGGGAGTACGCA
GCACGCCAGCCTAGGGGCGGAGCTCAGCCCTGGAGGAGGCGTTTCTTCTTAGTTCTCCGACTCACGCCTC
TCCACTTTTCATTTAAATGGCGTAATCATGGTCATAGCTGTTTCCTGTGTGAAATTGTTATCCGCTCACA
ATTCCACACAACATACGAGCCGGAAGCATAAAGTGTAAAGCCTGGGGTGCCTAATGAGTGAGCTAACTCA
CATTAATTGCGTTGCGCTCACTGCCCGCTTTCCAGTCGGGAAACCTGTCGTGCCAGCTGCATTAATGAAT
CGGCCAACGCGCGGGGAGAGGCGGTTTGCGTATTGGGCGCTCTTCCGCTTCCTCGCTCACTGACTCGCTG
CGCTCGGTCGTTCGGCTGCGGCGAGCGGTATCAGCTCACTCAAAGGCGGTAATACGGTTATCCACAGAAT
CAGGGGATAACGCAGGAAAGAACATGTGAGCAAAAGGCCAGCAAAAGGCCAGGAACCGTAAAAAGGCCGC
GTTGCTGGCGTTTTTCCATAGGCTCCGCCCCCCTGACGAGCATCACAAAAATCGACGCTCAAGTCAGAGG
TGGCGAAACCCGACAGGACTATAAAGATACCAGGCGTTTCCCCCTGGAAGCTCCCTCGTGCGCTCTCCTG
TTCCGACCCTGCCGCTTACCGGATACCTGTCCGCCTTTCTCCCTTCGGGAAGCGTGGCGCTTTCTCATAG
CTCACGCTGTAGGTATCTCAGTTCGGTGTAGGTCGTTCGCTCCAAGCTGGGCTGTGTGCACGAACCCCCC
GTTCAGCCCGACCGCTGCGCCTTATCCGGTAACTATCGTCTTGAGTCCAACCCGGTAAGACACGACTTAT
CGCCACTGGCAGCAGCCACTGGTAACAGGATTAGCAGAGCGAGGTATGTAGGCGGTGCTACAGAGTTCTT
GAAGTGGTGGCCTAACTACGGCTACACTAGAAGAACAGTATTTGGTATCTGCGCTCTGCTGAAGCCAGTT
ACCTTCGGAAAAAGAGTTGGTAGCTCTTGATCCGGCAAACAAACCACCGCTGGTAGCGGTGGTTTTTTTG
TTTGCAAGCAGCAGATTACGCGCAGAAAAAAAGGATCTCAAGAAGATCCTTTGATCTTTTCTACGGGGTC
TGACGCTCAGTGGAACGAAAACTCACGTTAAGGGATTTTGGTCATGAGATTATCAAAAAGGATCTTCACC
TAGATCCTTTTAAATTAAAAATGAAGTTTTAAATCAATCTAAAGTATATATGAGTAAACTTGGTCTGACA
GTTACCAATGCTTAATCAGTGAGGCACCTATCTCAGCGATCTGTCTATTTCGTTCATCCATAGTTGCCTG
ACTCCCCGTCGTGTAGATAACTACGATACGGGAGGGCTTACCATCTGGCCCCAGTGCTGCAATGATACCG
CGAGACCCACGCTCACCGGCTCCAGATTTATCAGCAATAAACCAGCCAGCCGGAAGGGCCGAGCGCAGAA
GTGGTCCTGCAACTTTATCCGCCTCCATCCAGTCTATTAATTGTTGCCGGGAAGCTAGAGTAAGTAGTTC
GCCAGTTAATAGTTTGCGCAACGTTGTTGCCATTGCTACAGGCATCGTGGTGTCACGCTCGTCGTTTGGT
ATGGCTTCATTCAGCTCCGGTTCCCAACGATCAAGGCGAGTTACATGATCCCCCATGTTGTGCAAAAAAG
CGGTTAGCTCCTTCGGTCCTCCGATCGTTGTCAGAAGTAAGTTGGCCGCAGTGTTATCACTCATGGTTAT
GGCAGCACTGCATAATTCTCTTACTGTCATGCCATCCGTAAGATGCTTTTCTGTGACTGGTGAGTACTCA
ACCAAGTCATTCTGAGAATAGTGTATGCGGCGACCGAGTTGCTCTTGCCCGGCGTCAATACGGGATAATA
CCGCGCCACATAGCAGAACTTTAAAAGTGCTCATCATTGGAAAACGTTCTTCGGGGCGAAAACTCTCAAG
GATCTTACCGCTGTTGAGATCCAGTTCGATGTAACCCACTCGTGCACCCAACTGATCTTCAGCATCTTTT
ACTTTCACCAGCGTTTCTGGGTGAGCAAAAACAGGAAGGCAAAATGCCGCAAAAAAGGGAATAAGGGCGA
CACGGAAATGTTGAATACTCATACTCTTCCTTTTTCAATATTATTGAAGCATTTATCAGGGTTATTGTCT
CATGAGCGGATACATATTTGAATGTATTTAGAAAAATAAACAAATAGGGGTTCCGCGCACATTTCCCCGA
AAAGTGCCACCTGACGTCTAAGAAACCATTATTATCATGACATTAACCTATAAAAATAGGCGTATCACGA
GGCCCTTTCGTC
